>Addgene plasmid #233193 | pMXs-NLI (with mNgn2x3HA) | addgene full sequence | sequence record 463026 | Addgene NGS Result
TCGGCGACACAGTGTGGGTCCGCCGACACCAGACTAAGAACCTAGAACCTCGCTGGAAAGGACCTTACAC
AGTCCTGCTGACCACCCCCACCGCCCTCAAAGTAGACGGCATCGCAGCTTGGATACACGCCGCCCACGTG
AAGGCTGCCGACCCCGGGGGTGGACCATCCTCTAGACTGCCGGATCTAGCTAGTTAATCGACGGTATCGA
TAAGCTATCAAACAAGTTTGTACAAAAAAGCAGGCTCCACCATGGGAACCAATTCAGTCGACTGGATCCG
GTACTACTGCCACCATGTTCGTCAAATCTGAGACTCTGGAGTTGAAGGAGGAAGAGGAGGTACTGATGCT
GCTGGGCTCGGCTTCCCCGGCCTCGGCGACCCTGACCCCGATGTCCTCCAGCGCGGACGAGGAGGAGGAC
GAGGAGCTGCGCCGGCCGGGCTCCGCGCGTGGGCAGCGTGGAGCGGAAGCCGGGCAGGGGGTGCAGGGCA
GTCCGGCGTCGGGTGCCGGGGGTTGCCGGCCAGGGCGGCTGCTGGGCCTGATGCACGAGTGCAAGCGTCG
CCCGTCGCGCTCACGGGCCGTCTCCCGAGGTGCCAAGACGGCGGAGACGGTGCAGCGCATCAAGAAGACC
CGCAGGCTCAAGGCCAACAACCGCGAGCGCAACCGCATGCACAACCTAAACGCCGCGCTGGACGCGCTGC
GCGAGGTGCTGCCCACCTTCCCCGAGGATGCCAAGCTCACGAAGATCGAGACGCTGCGCTTCGCCCACAA
TTACATCTGGGCGCTCACCGAGACTCTGCGCCTGGCGGACCACTGCGCCGGCGCCGGTGGCCTCCAGGGG
GCGCTCTTCACGGAGGCGGTGCTCCTGAGCCCGGGAGCTGCGCTCGGCGCCAGCGGGGACAGCCCTTCTC
CACCTTCCTCCTGGAGCTGCACCAACAGCCCGGCGTCATCCTCCAACTCCACGTCCCCATACAGCTGCAC
TTTATCGCCCGCTAGCCCCGGGTCAGACGTGGACTACTGGCAGCCCCCACCTCCGGAGAAGCATCGTTAT
GCGCCTCACCTGCCCCTCGCCAGGGACTGTATCGGGTCTGGCTCCGGATCAAGTGGTGGCAGCGGATCAG
GATATCCATACGATGTACCAGACTATGCGGGATCGGGTTACCCCTACGACGTCCCCGACTACGCCGGCTC
CGGCTACCCCTACGACGTCCCTGATTATGCTGGAAGCGGAGCTACTAACTTCAGCCTGCTGAAGCAGGCT
GGAGACGTGGAGGAGAACCCTGGACCTATGCTGCTAGAAGCAGAACTCGATTGCCACCGAGAGAGGCCCG
GTGCCCCTGGAGCTTCTGCCCTCTGTACCTTCAGCAGGACTCCAGAGATCCCGATGTGTGCAGGCTGTGA
CCAGCACATCTTGGACCGTTTCATCCTTAAGGCTCTGGACCGACATTGGCACAGCAAGTGTCTCAAGTGC
AGTGACTGCCACGTCCCTCTGGCTGAGCGCTGCTTCAGCCGCGGGGAGAGCGTCTACTGCAAAGACGACT
TCTTTAAGCGCTTCGGGACCAAGTGCGCCGCATGCCAGCTGGGCATCCCGCCCACGCAGGTGGTGCGCCG
CGCCCAGGACTTCGTGTACCACCTGCATTGCTTCGCCTGCGTGGTCTGCAAGCGGCAGCTGGCCACGGGC
GACGAGTTCTACCTCATGGAAGACAGCCGGCTGGTGTGCAAGGCGGACTACGAAACAGCCAAGCAGCGAG
AAGCCGAGGCCACAGCCAAGCGGCCGCGCACCACCATCACCGCCAAGCAGCTGGAGACGCTGAAGAGCGC
CTACAACACTTCGCCCAAGCCGGCGCGCCACGTGCGCGAGCAGCTCTCCTCCGAGACTGGCCTGGACATG
CGAGTGGTGCAGGTGTGGTTCCAGAATCGCCGGGCTAAGGAAAAGAGACTGAAGAAAGACGCTGGCCGGC
AGCGCTGGGGACAGTATTTCCGCAATATGAAGCGCTCCCGCGGCAGTTCCAAGTCCGACAAGGACAGCAT
CCAGGAGGGACAAGACAGCGACGCCGAAGTCTCCTTCACTGATGAGCCGTCCATGGCTGACATGGGGCCT
GCTAATGGCCTGTACAGCAGCCTGGGAGAGCCTGCCCCTGCGTTGGGCCGGCCCGTAGGAGGCCTGGGCA
GCTTTACCCTGGATCACGGAGGCTTGACGGGTCCAGAGCAGTACCGAGAGCTACGCCCAGGCAGCCCCTA
TGGCATCCCCCCATCTCCTGCAGCCCCCCAGAGCCTTCCTGGCCCCCAGCCTCTCCTCTCCAGCCTGGTA
TACCCAGACACCAACTTGAGCCTTGTCCCTTCAGGGCCCCCAGGTGGACCCCCACCCATGAGGGTGCTGG
CTGGAAATGGGCCCAGCTCCGACCTGTCCACAGAGAGCAGTTCTGGCTACCCAGACTTTCCTGCTAGCCC
TGCTTCCTGGCTGGATGAAGTAGACCATGCTCAGTTCGGCAGTGGTGAGGGCAGAGGAAGTCTGCTAACA
TGCGGTGACGTCGAGGAGAATCCTGGCCCAATGGGAGACATGGGCGATCCACCAAAAAAAAAACGTCTGA
TTTCCCTGTGTGTTGGTTGCGGCAATCAAATTCACGACCAGTATATTCTGAGGGTTTCTCCGGATTTGGA
GTGGCATGCAGCATGTTTGAAATGTGCGGAGTGTAATCAGTATTTGGACGAAAGCTGTACGTGCTTTGTT
AGGGATGGGAAAACCTACTGTAAAAGAGATTATATCAGGTTGTACGGGATCAAATGCGCCAAGTGCAGCA
TAGGCTTCAGCAAGAACGACTTCGTGATGCGCGCCCGCTCTAAGGTGTACCACATCGAGTGTTTCCGCTG
TGTAGCCTGCAGCCGACAGCTCATCCCGGGAGACGAATTCGCCCTGCGGGAGGATGGGCTTTTCTGCCGT
GCAGACCACGATGTGGTGGAGAGAGCCAGCCTGGGAGCTGGAGATCCTCTCAGTCCCTTGCATCCAGCGC
GGCCTCTGCAAATGGCAGCCGAACCCATCTCGGCTAGGCAGCCAGCTCTGCGGCCGCACGTCCACAAGCA
GCCGGAGAAGACCACCCGAGTGCGGACTGTGCTCAACGAGAAGCAGCTGCACACCTTGCGGACCTGCTAT
GCCGCCAACCCTCGGCCAGATGCGCTCATGAAGGAGCAACTAGTGGAGATGACGGGCCTCAGTCCCAGAG
TCATCCGAGTGTGGTTTCAAAACAAGCGGTGCAAGGACAAGAAACGCAGCATCATGATGAAGCAGCTCCA
GCAGCAGCAACCCAACGACAAAACTAATATCCAGGGGATGACAGGAACTCCCATGGTGGCTGCTAGTCCG
GAGAGACATGATGGTGGTTTACAGGCTAACCCAGTAGAGGTGCAAAGTTACCAGCCGCCCTGGAAAGTAC
TGAGTGACTTCGCCTTGCAAAGCGACATAGATCAGCCTGCTTTTCAGCAACTGGTCAATTTTTCAGAAGG
AGGACCAGGCTCTAATTCTACTGGCAGTGAAGTAGCATCGATGTCCTCGCAGCTCCCAGATACACCCAAC
AGCATGGTAGCCAGTCCTATTGAGGCATGACGCTGATATCTAGACCCAGCTTTCTTGTACAAAGTGGTTC
GATAGCTTATCGATAATCAACCTCTGGATTACAAAATTTGTGAAAGATTGACTGGTATTCTTAACTATGT
TGCTCCTTTTACGCTATGTGGATACGCTGCTTTAATGCCTTTGTATCATGCTATTGCTTCCCGTATGGCT
TTCATTTTCTCCTCCTTGTATAAATCCTGGTTGCTGTCTCTTTATGAGGAGTTGTGGCCCGTTGTCAGGC
AACGTGGCGTGGTGTGCACTGTGTTTGCTGACGCAACCCCCACTGGTTGGGGCATTGCCACCACCTGTCA
GCTCCTTTCCGGGACTTTCGCTTTCCCCCTCCCTATTGCCACGGCGGAACTCATCGCCGCCTGCCTTGCC
CGCTGCTGGACAGGGGCTCGGCTGTTGGGCACTGACAATTCCGTGGTGTTGTCGGGGAAATCATCGTCCT
TTCCTTGGCTGCTCGCCTGTGTTGCCACCTGGATTCTGCGCGGGACGTCCTTCTGCTACGTCCCTTCGGC
CCTCAATCCAGCGGACCTTCCTTCCCGCGGCCTGCTGCCGGCTCTGCGGCCTCTTCCGCGTCTTCGCCTT
CGCCCTCAGACGAGTCGGATCTCCCTTTGGGCCGCCTCCCCGCATCGATACCGTCGACGATAAAATAAAA
GATTTTATTTAGTCTCCAGAAAAAGGGGGGAATGAAAGACCCCACCTGTAGGTTTGGCAAGCTAGCTTAA
GTAACGCCATTTTGCAAGGCATGGAAAAATACATAACTGAGAATAGAGAAGTTCAGATCAAGGTCAGGAA
CAGATGGAACAGCTGAATATGGGCCAAACAGGATATCTGTGGTAAGCAGTTCCTGCCCCGGCTCAGGGCC
AAGAACAGATGGAACAGCTGAATATGGGCCAAACAGGATATCTGTGGTAAGCAGTTCCTGCCCCGGCTCA
GGGCCAAGAACAGATGGTCCCCAGATGCGGTCCAGCCCTCAGCAGTTTCTAGAGAACCATCAGATGTTTC
CAGGGTGCCCCAAGGACCTGAAATGACCCTGTGCCTTATTTGAACTAACCAATCAGTTCGCTTCTCGCTT
CTGTTCGCGCGCTTCTGCTCCCCGAGCTCAATAAAAGAGCCCACAACCCCTCACTCGGGGCGCCAGTCCT
CCGATTGACTGAGTCGCCCGGGTACCCGTGTATCCAATAAACCCTCTTGCAGTTGCATCCGACTTGTGGT
CTCGCTGTTCCTTGGGAGGGTCTCCTCTGAGTGATTGACTACCCGTCAGCGGGGGTCTTTCACATGCAGC
ATGTATCAAAATTAATTTGGTTTTTTTTCTTAAGTATTTACATTAAATGGCCATAGTTGCATTAATGAAT
CGGCCAACGCGCGGGGAGAGGCGGTTTGCGTATTGGGCGCTCTTCCGCTTCCTCGCTCACTGACTCGCTG
CGCTCGGTCGTTCGGCTGCGGCGAGCGGTATCAGCTCACTCAAAGGCGGTAATACGGTTATCCACAGAAT
CAGGGGATAACGCAGGAAAGAACATGTGAGCAAAAGGCCAGCAAAAGGCCAGGAACCGTAAAAAGGCCGC
GTTGCTGGCGTTTTTCCATAGGCTCCGCCCCCCTGACGAGCATCACAAAAATCGACGCTCAAGTCAGAGG
TGGCGAAACCCGACAGGACTATAAAGATACCAGGCGTTTCCCCCTGGAAGCTCCCTCGTGCGCTCTCCTG
TTCCGACCCTGCCGCTTACCGGATACCTGTCCGCCTTTCTCCCTTCGGGAAGCGTGGCGCTTTCTCATAG
CTCACGCTGTAGGTATCTCAGTTCGGTGTAGGTCGTTCGCTCCAAGCTGGGCTGTGTGCACGAACCCCCC
GTTCAGCCCGACCGCTGCGCCTTATCCGGTAACTATCGTCTTGAGTCCAACCCGGTAAGACACGACTTAT
CGCCACTGGCAGCAGCCACTGGTAACAGGATTAGCAGAGCGAGGTATGTAGGCGGTGCTACAGAGTTCTT
GAAGTGGTGGCCTAACTACGGCTACACTAGAAGAACAGTATTTGGTATCTGCGCTCTGCTGAAGCCAGTT
ACCTTCGGAAAAAGAGTTGGTAGCTCTTGATCCGGCAAACAAACCACCGCTGGTAGCGGTGGTTTTTTTG
TTTGCAAGCAGCAGATTACGCGCAGAAAAAAAGGATCTCAAGAAGATCCTTTGATCTTTTCTACGGGGTC
TGACGCTCAGTGGAACGAAAACTCACGTTAAGGGATTTTGGTCATGAGATTATCAAAAAGGATCTTCACC
TAGATCCTTTTGCGGCCGGCCGCAAATCAATCTAAAGTATATATGAGTAAACTTGGTCTGACAGTTACCA
ATGCTTAATCAGTGAGGCACCTATCTCAGCGATCTGTCTATTTCGTTCATCCATAGTTGCCTGACTCCCC
GTCGTGTAGATAACTACGATACGGGAGGGCTTACCATCTGGCCCCAGTGCTGCAATGATACCGCGAGACC
CACGCTCACCGGCTCCAGATTTATCAGCAATAAACCAGCCAGCCGGAAGGGCCGAGCGCAGAAGTGGTCC
TGCAACTTTATCCGCCTCCATCCAGTCTATTAATTGTTGCCGGGAAGCTAGAGTAAGTAGTTCGCCAGTT
AATAGTTTGCGCAACGTTGTTGCCATTGCTACAGGCATCGTGGTGTCACGCTCGTCGTTTGGTATGGCTT
CATTCAGCTCCGGTTCCCAACGATCAAGGCGAGTTACATGATCCCCCATGTTGTGCAAAAAAGCGGTTAG
CTCCTTCGGTCCTCCGATCGTTGTCAGAAGTAAGTTGGCCGCAGTGTTATCACTCATGGTTATGGCAGCA
CTGCATAATTCTCTTACTGTCATGCCATCCGTAAGATGCTTTTCTGTGACTGGTGAGTACTCAACCAAGT
CATTCTGAGAATAGTGTATGCGGCGACCGAGTTGCTCTTGCCCGGCGTCAATACGGGATAATACCGCGCC
ACATAGCAGAACTTTAAAAGTGCTCATCATTGGAAAACGTTCTTCGGGGCGAAAACTCTCAAGGATCTTA
CCGCTGTTGAGATCCAGTTCGATGTAACCCACTCGTGCACCCAACTGATCTTCAGCATCTTTTACTTTCA
CCAGCGTTTCTGGGTGAGCAAAAACAGGAAGGCAAAATGCCGCAAAAAAGGGAATAAGGGCGACACGGAA
ATGTTGAATACTCATACTCTTCCTTTTTCAATATTATTGAAGCATTTATCAGGGTTATTGTCTCATGAGC
GGATACATATTTGAATGTATTTAGAAAAATAAACAAATAGGGGTTCCGCGCACATTTCCCCGAAAAGTGC
CACCTGCATAATGAAAGACCCCACCTGTAGGTTTGGCAAGCTAGCTTAAGTAACGCCATTTTGCAAGGCA
TGGAAAAATACATAACTGAGAATAGAAAAGTTCAGATCAAGGTCAGGAACAGATGGAACAGCTGAATATG
GGCCAAACAGGATATCTGTGGTAAGCAGTTCCTGCCCCGGCTCAGGGCCAAGAACAGATGGAACAGCTGA
ATATGGGCCAAACAGGATATCTGTGGTAAGCAGTTCCTGCCCCGGCTCAGGGCCAAGAACAGATGGTCCC
CAGATGCGGTCCAGCCCTCAGCAGTTTCTAGAGAACCATCAGATGTTTCCAGGGTGCCCCAAGGACCTGA
AATGACCCTGTGCCTTATTTGAACTAACCAATCAGTTCGCTTCTCGCTTCTGTTCGCGCGCTTCTGCTCC
CCGAGCTCAATAAAAGAGCCCACAACCCCTCACTCGGCGCGCCAGTCCTCCGATTGACTGAGTCGCCCGG
GTACCCGTGTATCCAATAAACCCTCTTGCAGTTGCATCCGACTTGTGGTCTCGCTGTTCCTTGGGAGGGT
CTCCTCTGAGTGATTGACTACCCGTCAGCGGGGGTCTTTCATTTGGGGGCTCGTCCGGGATCGGGAGACC
CCTGCCCAGGGACCACCGACCCACCACCGGGAGGTAAGCTGGCCAGCAACTTATCTGTGTCTGTCCGATT
GTCTAGTGTCTATGACTGATTTTATGCGCCTGCGTCGGTACTAGTTAGCTAACTAGCTCTGTATCTGGCG
GACCCGTGGTGGAACTGACGAGTTCGGAACACCCGGCCGCAACCCTGGGAGACGTCCCAGGGACTTCGGG
GGCCGTTTTTGTGGCCCGACCTGAGTCCAAAAATCCCGATCGTTTTGGACTCTTTGGTGCACCCCCCTAA
TAGGAGGGATATGTGGTTCTGGTAGGAGACGAGAACCTAAAACAGTTCCCGCCTCCGTCTGAATTTTTGC
TTTCGGTTTGGGACCGAAGCCGCGCCGCGCGTCTTGTCTGCTGCAGCATCGTTCTGTGTTGTCTCTGTCT
GACTGTGTTTCTGTATTTGTCTGAAAATTAGGGCCAGACTGTTACCACTCCCTTAAGTTTGACCTTAGGT
CACTGGAAAGATGTCGAGCGGATCGCTCACAACCAGTCGGTAGATGTCAAGAAGAGACGTTGGGTTACCT
TCTGCTCTGCAGAATGGCCAACCTTTAACGTCGGATGGCCGCGAGACGGCACCTTTAACCGAGACCTCAT
CACCCAGGTTAAGATCAAGGTCTTTTCACCTGGCCCGCATGGACACCCAGACCAGGTCCCCTACATCGTG
ACCTGGGAAGCCTTGGCTTTTGACCCCCCTCCCTGGGTCAAGCCCTTTGTACACCCTAAGCCTCCGCCTC
CTCTTCCTCCATCCGCCCCGTCTCTCCCCCTTGAACCTCCTCGTTCGACCCCGCCTCGATCCTCCCTTTA
TCCAGCCCTCACTCCTTCTCTAGGCGCCCCCATATGGCCATATGAGATCTTATATGGGGCACCCCCGCCC
CTTGTAAACTTCCCTGACCCTGACATGACAAGAGTTACTAACAGCCCCTCTCTCCAAGCTCACTTACAGG
CTCTCTACTTAGTCCAGCACGAAGTCTGGAGACCTCTGGCGGCAGCCTACCAAGAACAACTGGACCGACC
GGTGGTACCTCACCCTTACCGAG
Features (pLannotate 1.2.2; 18 found; start..end, strand, type, name):
    198..216     -  misc_feature   MCS (fragment): pBluescript multiple cloning site
    222..246     +  protein_bind   attB1: mutant version of attB; recombination site for the Gateway® BP reaction BP Clonase™
    295..1083    +  CDS            Neurog2: NGN2_MOUSE - Also known as Ath4a, Atoh4, Ngn2. Experimental evidence at protein level: Swiss-Prot protein existence level 1. Transcriptional regulator. Involved in neuronal differentiation. Activates transcription by binding to the E box (5'- CANNTG-3'). From Mus musculus (Mouse).
   1288..2487    +  CDS            Lhx3: LHX3_MOUSE - Also known as Lim-3, Lim3, Plim. Experimental evidence at protein level: Swiss-Prot protein existence level 1. Required for the establishment of the specialized cells of the pituitary gland and the nervous system (By similarity). Involved in the development of interneurons and motor neurons in cooperation with LDB1 and ISL1. Acts as a transcriptional activator. Binds to and activates the promoter of the alpha-glycoprotein gene, and synergistically enhances transcription from the prolactin promoter in cooperation with Pou1f1/Pit-1. From Mus musculus (Mouse).
   2551..3597    +  CDS            ISL1: ISL1_HUMAN - Experimental evidence at protein level: Swiss-Prot protein existence level 1. DNA-binding transcriptional activator. Recognizes and binds to the consensus octamer binding site 5'-ATAATTAA-3' in promoter of target genes. Plays a fundamental role in the gene regulatory network essential for retinal ganglion cell (RGC) differentiation. Cooperates with the transcription factor POU4F2 to achieve maximal levels of expression of RGC target genes and RGC fate specification in the developing retina. Involved in the specification of motor neurons in cooperation with LHX3 and LDB1. Binds to
   3614..3638    -  protein_bind   attB2: mutant version of attB; recombination site for the Gateway® BP reaction BP Clonase™
   3655..4243    +  misc_feature   WPRE: woodchuck hepatitis virus posttranscriptional regulatory element
   4301..4422    +  LTR            3' LTR (ΔU3) (fragment): self-inactivating 3' long terminal repeat (LTR) from Moloney murine leukemia virus
   4423..4892    +  LTR            LTR: long terminal repeat from Moloney murine leukemia virus
   4958..5010    -  CDS            lacI (fragment): lac repressor; lacI; The lac repressor binds to the lac operator to inhibit transcription in E. coli. This inhibition can be relieved by adding lactose or isopropyl-β-D-thiogalactopyranoside (IPTG).
   5193..5781    -  rep_origin     ori: high-copy-number ColE1/pMB1/pBR322/pUC origin of replication
   5945..6805    -  CDS            AmpR: β-lactamase; bla; confers resistance to ampicillin, carbenicillin, and related antibiotics
   6806..6910    -  promoter       AmpR promoter: bla
   6940..7533    +  LTR            LTR: long terminal repeat from Moloney murine leukemia virus
   7596..7795    +  misc_feature   MMLV Ψ: packaging signal of Moloney murine leukemia virus (MMLV)
   7847..7935    +  misc_feature   MESV Ψ (fragment): packaging signal of murine embryonic stem cell virus
   8012..8428    +  CDS            gag (truncated): truncated Moloney murine leukemia virus (MMLV) gag gene lacking the start codon
   8438..179     +  misc_feature   pol region (across the origin): Moloney murine leukemia virus (MMLV) pol region containing the splice acceptor site
