[The description below was written by a language model from this plasmid's Addgene catalogue record and pLannotate feature annotations shown in this document.]
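Description:
pMXs-NLI (with mNgn2x3HA) is a Moloney murine leukemia virus-based retroviral expression vector built on the Gateway-adapted pMXs-gw backbone, designed to deliver three motor neuron transcription factors from a single transcript. In bacteria it is maintained through a high-copy ColE1/pUC-type origin and selected with ampicillin via the β-lactamase gene and its native promoter.

The viral portion begins with a 5′ MMLV LTR, followed by the MMLV packaging signal (with a short MESV Ψ-like fragment), a truncated gag lacking its start codon, and a pol-derived region carrying the splice acceptor. These elements allow the genomic RNA to be packaged when viral proteins are supplied in trans. No separate internal promoter is annotated, so expression is presumably driven by the 5′ LTR, as is usual for pMXs vectors. The insert sits between attB1 and attB2 sites left by Gateway recombination and encodes mouse Neurog2 (Ngn2) with a C-terminal 3xHA tag, then Lhx3, then Isl1. According to the catalogue entry, the three coding sequences are joined by P2A and T2A self-cleaving peptides, so they are produced as separate proteins from one open reading frame. The HA tag and 2A sequences are not annotated individually but fit the gaps between the coding features. The annotation tool matched Isl1 to the human protein, whereas the record lists the insert as mouse. A WPRE downstream of the cassette enhances transcript stability and expression, and a 3′ MMLV LTR closes the provirus. The tool labels a short segment just before this LTR as a ΔU3 fragment.

The plasmid is intended for retroviral co-expression of Ngn2, Lhx3 and Isl1 as a compact cassette for direct reprogramming of cells into motor neurons, with the HA epitope allowing detection of Ngn2.
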