Addgene plasmid #233193: pMXs-NLI (with mNgn2x3HA)
Purpose: Retroviral expression of Ngn2x3HA, Lhx3, and Isl1 for motor neuron reprogramming
Depositing lab: Kate Galloway. Depositing organization: Massachusetts Institute of Technology. Publication: Compact transcription factor cassettes generate functional, engraftable motor neurons by direct conversion. Wang NB, Adewumi HO, Lende-Dorn BA, Beitz AM, O'Shea TM, Galloway KE. Cell Syst. 2025 Mar 10:101206. doi: 10.1016/j.cels.2025.101206. PubMed 40086435.
Backbone
  Vector backbone: pMXs-gw
  Vector type: Mammalian Expression, Retroviral
Growth in bacteria
  Bacterial resistance: Ampicillin, 100 μg/mL
  Growth temperature: 30°C
  Growth strain: NEB Stable
  Copy number: High Copy
Gene/Insert
  Gene/Insert name: mNgn2x3HA-P2A-mLhx3-T2A-Isl1
  Species: M. musculus (mouse)
  Entrez Gene: Neurog2 (a.k.a. Atoh4, Math4A, bHLHa8, ngn-2, ngn2); Isl1; Lhx3 (a.k.a. Lim3, P-LIM, mLIM3, mLim-3)
  Tag / fusion protein: x3HA (C terminal on insert)
  Cloning method: Gateway Cloning
Terms and licenses: Academic/Nonprofit Terms; Industry Terms: Not Available to Industry
How to cite: pMXs-NLI (with mNgn2x3HA) was a gift from Kate Galloway (Addgene plasmid # 233193 ; http://n2t.net/addgene:233193 ; RRID:Addgene_233193)
