>Addgene plasmid #233193 | pMXs-NLI (with mNgn2x3HA) | depositor partial sequence | sequence record 458771 | mNgn2x3HA
ATGTTCGTCAAATCTGAGACTCTGGAGTTGAAGGAGGAAGAGGAGGTACTGATGCTGCTGGGCTCGGCTT
CCCCGGCCTCGGCGACCCTGACCCCGATGTCCTCCAGCGCGGACGAGGAGGAGGACGAGGAGCTGCGCCG
GCCGGGCTCCGCGCGTGGGCAGCGTGGAGCGGAAGCCGGGCAGGGGGTGCAGGGCAGTCCGGCGTCGGGT
GCCGGGGGTTGCCGGCCAGGGCGGCTGCTGGGCCTGATGCACGAGTGCAAGCGTCGCCCGTCGCGCTCAC
GGGCCGTCTCCCGAGGTGCCAAGACGGCGGAGACGGTGCAGCGCATCAAGAAGACCCGCAGGCTCAAGGC
CAACAACCGCGAGCGCAACCGCATGCACAACCTAAACGCCGCGCTGGACGCGCTGCGCGAGGTGCTGCCC
ACCTTCCCCGAGGATGCCAAGCTCACGAAGATCGAGACGCTGCGCTTCGCCCACAATTACATCTGGGCGC
TCACCGAGACTCTGCGCCTGGCGGACCACTGCGCCGGCGCCGGTGGCCTCCAGGGGGCGCTCTTCACGGA
GGCGGTGCTCCTGAGCCCGGGAGCTGCGCTCGGCGCCAGCGGGGACAGCCCTTCTCCACCTTCCTCCTGG
AGCTGCACCAACAGCCCGGCGTCATCCTCCAACTCCACGTCCCCATACAGCTGCACTTTATCGCCCGCTA
GCCCCGGGTCAGACGTGGACTACTGGCAGCCCCCACCTCCGGAGAAGCATCGTTATGCGCCTCACCTGCC
CCTCGCCAGGGACTGTATCGGGTCTGGCTCCGGATCAAGTGGTGGCAGCGGATCAGGATATCCATACGAT
GTACCAGACTATGCGGGATCGGGTTACCCCTACGACGTCCCCGACTACGCCGGCTCCGGCTACCCCTACG
ACGTCCCTGATTATGCT
