>Addgene plasmid #233193 | pMXs-NLI (with mNgn2x3HA) | depositor partial sequence | sequence record 458772 | mLhx3
ATGCTGCTAGAAGCAGAACTCGATTGCCACCGAGAGAGGCCCGGTGCCCCTGGAGCTTCTGCCCTCTGTA
CCTTCAGCAGGACTCCAGAGATCCCGATGTGTGCAGGCTGTGACCAGCACATCTTGGACCGTTTCATCCT
TAAGGCTCTGGACCGACATTGGCACAGCAAGTGTCTCAAGTGCAGTGACTGCCACGTCCCTCTGGCTGAG
CGCTGCTTCAGCCGCGGGGAGAGCGTCTACTGCAAAGACGACTTCTTTAAGCGCTTCGGGACCAAGTGCG
CCGCATGCCAGCTGGGCATCCCGCCCACGCAGGTGGTGCGCCGCGCCCAGGACTTCGTGTACCACCTGCA
TTGCTTCGCCTGCGTGGTCTGCAAGCGGCAGCTGGCCACGGGCGACGAGTTCTACCTCATGGAAGACAGC
CGGCTGGTGTGCAAGGCGGACTACGAAACAGCCAAGCAGCGAGAAGCCGAGGCCACAGCCAAGCGGCCGC
GCACCACCATCACCGCCAAGCAGCTGGAGACGCTGAAGAGCGCCTACAACACTTCGCCCAAGCCGGCGCG
CCACGTGCGCGAGCAGCTCTCCTCCGAGACTGGCCTGGACATGCGAGTGGTGCAGGTGTGGTTCCAGAAT
CGCCGGGCTAAGGAAAAGAGACTGAAGAAAGACGCTGGCCGGCAGCGCTGGGGACAGTATTTCCGCAATA
TGAAGCGCTCCCGCGGCAGTTCCAAGTCCGACAAGGACAGCATCCAGGAGGGACAAGACAGCGACGCCGA
AGTCTCCTTCACTGATGAGCCGTCCATGGCTGACATGGGGCCTGCTAATGGCCTGTACAGCAGCCTGGGA
GAGCCTGCCCCTGCGTTGGGCCGGCCCGTAGGAGGCCTGGGCAGCTTTACCCTGGATCACGGAGGCTTGA
CGGGTCCAGAGCAGTACCGAGAGCTACGCCCAGGCAGCCCCTATGGCATCCCCCCATCTCCTGCAGCCCC
CCAGAGCCTTCCTGGCCCCCAGCCTCTCCTCTCCAGCCTGGTATACCCAGACACCAACTTGAGCCTTGTC
CCTTCAGGGCCCCCAGGTGGACCCCCACCCATGAGGGTGCTGGCTGGAAATGGGCCCAGCTCCGACCTGT
CCACAGAGAGCAGTTCTGGCTACCCAGACTTTCCTGCTAGCCCTGCTTCCTGGCTGGATGAAGTAGACCA
TGCTCAGTTC
